Addgene plasmid #41316: TAL3142
Depositing lab: Keith Joung. Depositing organization: Massachusetts General Hospital. Publication: Targeted gene disruption in somatic zebrafish cells using engineered TALENs. Sander JD, Cade L, Khayter C, Reyon D, Peterson RT, Joung JK, Yeh JR. Nat Biotechnol. 2011 Aug 5;29(8):697-8. doi: 10.1038/nbt.1934. PubMed 21822241.
Backbone
  Vector backbone: JDS78
  Backbone manufacturer: Addgene plasmid #32290
  Backbone size w/o insert (bp): 6447
  Vector type: Mammalian Expression ; T7
Growth in bacteria
  Bacterial resistance: Ampicillin, 100 μg/mL
  Growth temperature: 37°C
  Growth strain: XL1 Blue
  Copy number: High Copy
Gene/Insert
  Gene/Insert name: ZebrafishCommunity-plekho1b-001-Left (alt name: plekho1b-1)
  Species: D. rerio (zebrafish)
  Insert size (bp): 1640
  Promoter: CMV
  Tag / fusion protein: 3X Flag (N terminal on backbone); WT FOKI (C terminal on backbone)
  Cloning method: Restriction Enzyme; 5′ cloning site N/A (destroyed during cloning); 3′ cloning site N/A (destroyed during cloning)
  Sequencing primers: 5′ CMV-F; 3′ BGH-rev
Terms and licenses: Academic/Nonprofit Terms; Industry Terms: Not Available to Industry
Depositor comments: Target binding site: TCGTCAAAGCGGGGCCCT It is strongly recommended that users perform a diagnostic digest to verify this plasmid prior to use. For example, a double digest of the plasmid with BamHI and KpnI should result in two bands at 2.3kb and 5.8kb.
How to cite: TAL3142 was a gift from Keith Joung (Addgene plasmid # 41316 ; http://n2t.net/addgene:41316 ; RRID:Addgene_41316)
