[The description below was written by a language model from this plasmid's Addgene catalogue record.]
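Description:
TAL3142 is a TALEN expression plasmid encoding the left-hand monomer of a nuclease pair designed against the zebrafish (D. rerio) gene plekho1b, listed as ZebrafishCommunity-plekho1b-001-Left. It is built on the JDS78 backbone, a roughly 6.4 kb TALEN framework vector classed as a mammalian expression plasmid that also carries a T7 promoter. In bacteria it is maintained as a high-copy plasmid under ampicillin selection. No feature table accompanies the record, so the replication origin and other backbone elements are not stated.

The insert of about 1.6 kb is an engineered array of TAL effector repeats, whose repeat order determines the specific DNA half-site that the protein recognises in plekho1b. It was cloned by restriction enzyme methods into sites that were destroyed in the process, placing it in frame with sequences supplied by the backbone: an N-terminal 3X Flag epitope for detection and a C-terminal wild-type FokI nuclease domain. Because FokI cleaves only as a dimer, this left monomer must be used with a matching right-hand TALEN that binds the opposite strand across a spacer. The resulting double-strand break is repaired imprecisely, producing insertions or deletions that can disrupt the gene.

The CMV promoter drives expression in transfected cells. The T7 designation implies that the coding sequence can be transcribed in vitro into mRNA, the usual route for delivering TALENs by injection into zebrafish embryos. The associated publication describes targeted gene disruption in somatic zebrafish cells using engineered TALENs. The depositor recommends verifying the plasmid by diagnostic digest before use.
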