>Addgene plasmid #41316 | TAL3142 | depositor partial sequence | sequence record 54955 | TAL3142 sequence 2430 bps
TCTAGAGCTAGCACCATGGACTACAAAGACCATGACGGTGATTATAAAGATCATGACATCGATTACAAGG
ATGACGATGACAAGATGGCCCCCAAGAAGAAGAGGAAGGTGGGCATTCACCGCGGGGTACCTATGGTGGA
CTTGAGGACACTCGGTTATTCGCAACAGCAACAGGAGAAAATCAAGCCTAAGGTCAGGAGCACCGTCGCG
CAACACCACGAGGCGCTTGTGGGGCATGGCTTCACTCATGCGCATATTGTCGCGCTTTCACAGCACCCTG
CGGCGCTTGGGACGGTGGCTGTCAAATACCAAGATATGATTGCGGCCCTGCCCGAAGCCACGCACGAGGC
AATTGTAGGGGTCGGTAAACAGTGGTCGGGAGCGCGAGCACTTGAGGCGCTGCTGACTGTGGCGGGTGAG
CTTAGGGGGCCTCCGCTCCAGCTCGACACCGGGCAGCTGCTGAAGATCGCGAAGAGAGGGGGAGTAACAG
CGGTAGAGGCAGTGCACGCCTGGCGCAATGCGCTCACCGGGGCCCCCTTGAACCTGACCCCAGACCAGGT
AGTCGCAATCGCGTCACATGACGGGGGAAAGCAAGCCCTGGAAACCGTGCAAAGGTTGTTGCCGGTCCTT
TGTCAAGACCACGGCCTTACACCGGAGCAAGTCGTGGCCATTGCAAATAATAACGGTGGCAAACAGGCTC
TTGAGACGGTTCAGAGACTTCTCCCAGTTCTCTGTCAAGCCCACGGGCTGACTCCCGATCAAGTTGTAGC
GATTGCGTCCAACGGTGGAGGGAAACAAGCATTGGAGACTGTCCAACGGCTCCTTCCCGTGTTGTGTCAA
GCCCACGGTTTGACGCCTGCACAAGTGGTCGCCATCGCCAGCCATGATGGCGGTAAGCAGGCGCTGGAAA
CAGTACAGCGCCTGCTGCCTGTACTGTGCCAGGATCATGGACTGACCCCAGACCAGGTAGTCGCAATCGC
GTCGAACATTGGGGGAAAGCAAGCCCTGGAAACCGTGCAAAGGTTGTTGCCGGTCCTTTGTCAAGACCAC
GGCCTTACACCGGAGCAAGTCGTGGCCATTGCAAGCAACATCGGTGGCAAACAGGCTCTTGAGACGGTTC
AGAGACTTCTCCCAGTTCTCTGTCAAGCCCACGGGCTGACTCCCGATCAAGTTGTAGCGATTGCGTCGAA
CATTGGAGGGAAACAAGCATTGGAGACTGTCCAACGGCTCCTTCCCGTGTTGTGTCAAGCCCACGGTTTG
ACGCCTGCACAAGTGGTCGCCATCGCCAACAACAACGGCGGTAAGCAGGCGCTGGAAACAGTACAGCGCC
TGCTGCCTGTACTGTGCCAGGATCATGGACTGACCCCAGACCAGGTAGTCGCAATCGCGTCACATGACGG
GGGAAAGCAAGCCCTGGAAACCGTGCAAAGGTTGTTGCCGGTCCTTTGTCAAGACCACGGCCTTACACCG
GAGCAAGTCGTGGCCATTGCAAATAATAACGGTGGCAAACAGGCTCTTGAGACGGTTCAGAGACTTCTCC
CAGTTCTCTGTCAAGCCCACGGGCTGACTCCCGATCAAGTTGTAGCGATTGCGAATAACAATGGAGGGAA
ACAAGCATTGGAGACTGTCCAACGGCTCCTTCCCGTGTTGTGTCAAGCCCACGGTTTGACGCCTGCACAA
GTGGTCGCCATCGCCAACAACAACGGCGGTAAGCAGGCGCTGGAAACAGTACAGCGCCTGCTGCCTGTAC
TGTGCCAGGATCATGGACTGACCCCAGACCAGGTAGTCGCAATCGCGAACAATAATGGGGGAAAGCAAGC
CCTGGAAACCGTGCAAAGGTTGTTGCCGGTCCTTTGTCAAGACCACGGCCTTACACCGGAGCAAGTCGTG
GCCATTGCATCCCACGACGGTGGCAAACAGGCTCTTGAGACGGTTCAGAGACTTCTCCCAGTTCTCTGTC
AAGCCCACGGGCTGACTCCCGATCAAGTTGTAGCGATTGCGTCGCATGACGGAGGGAAACAAGCATTGGA
GACTGTCCAACGGCTCCTTCCCGTGTTGTGTCAAGCCCACGGTTTGACGCCTGCACAAGTGGTCGCCATC
GCCAGCCATGATGGCGGTAAGCAGGCGCTGGAAACAGTACAGCGCCTGCTGCCTGTACTGTGCCAGGATC
ATGGACTGACACCCGAACAGGTGGTCGCCATTGCTTCTAATGGGGGAGGACGGCCAGCCTTGGAGTCCAT
CGTAGCCCAATTGTCCAGGCCCGATCCCGCGTTGGCTGCGTTAACGAATGACCATCTGGTGGCGTTGGCA
TGTCTTGGTGGACGACCCGCGCTCGATGCAGTCAAAAAGGGTCTGCCTCATGCTCCCGCATTGATCAAAA
GAACCAACCGGCGGATTCCCGAGAGAACTTCCCATCGAGTCGCGGGATCC
