>Addgene plasmid #41316 | TAL3142 | addgene partial sequence | sequence record 56031 | JDS-TALEN-F 5'-TAGGGGTCGGTAAACAGTGG-3'
GTGAGCTTAGGGGGCCTCCGCTCCAGCTCGACACCGGGCAGCTGCTGAAGATCGCGAAGAGAGGGGGAGT
AACAGCGGTAGAGGCAGTGCACGCCTGGCGCAATGCGCTCACCGGGGCCCCCTTGAACCTGACCCCAGAC
CAGGTAGTCGCAATCGCGTCACATGACGGGGGAAAGCAAGCCCTGGAAACCGTGCAAAGGTTGTTGCCGG
TCCTTTGTCAAGACCACGGCCTTACACCGGAGCAAGTCGTGGCCATTGCAAATAATAACGGTGGCAAACA
GGCTCTTGAGACGGTTCAGAGACTTCTCCCAGTTCTCTGTCAAGCCCACGGGCTGACTCCCGATCAAGTT
GTAGCGATTGCGTCCAACGGTGGAGGGAAACAAGCATTGGAGACTGTCCAACGGCTCCTTCCCGTGTTGT
GTCAAGCCCACGGTTTGACGCCTGCACAAGTGGTCGCCATCGCCAGCCATGATGGCGGTAAGCAGGCGCT
GGAAACAGTACAGCGCCTGCTGCCTGTACTGTGCCAGGATCATGGACTGACCCCAGACCAGGTAGTCGCA
ATCGCGTCGAACATTGGGGGAAAGCAAGCCCTGGAAACCGTGCAAAGGTTGTTGCCGGTCCTTTGTCAAG
ACCACGGCCTTACACCGGAGCAAGTCGTGGCCATTGCAAGCAACATCGGTGGCAAACAGGCTCTTGAGAC
GGTTCAGAGACTTCTCCCAGTTCTCTGTCAAGCCCACGGGCTGACTCCCGATCAAGTTGTAGCGATTGCG
TCGAACATTGGAGGGAAACAAGCATTGGAGACTGTCCAACGGCTCCTTCCCGTGTTGTGTCAAGCCCACG
GTTTGACGCCTGCACAAGTGGTCGCCATCGCCAACAACAACGGCGGTAAGCAGGCGCTGGAAACAGTACA
GCGCCTGCTGCCTGTACTGTG
